Addgene plasmid #212474: pTwist-SARS-CoV-2 Spike-deltaC18 G496S (TCA)
Purpose: Encodes SARS-CoV-2 spike G496S for pseudovirus production
Depositing lab: Alejandro Balazs. Depositing organization: Massachusetts General Hospital. Publication: Ongoing evolution of SARS-CoV-2 drives escape from mRNA vaccine-induced humoral immunity. Roederer AL, Cao Y, Denis KS, Sheehan ML, Li CJ, Lam EC, Gregory DJ, Poznansky MC, Iafrate AJ, Canaday DH, Gravenstein S, Garcia-Beltran WF, Balazs AB. medRxiv [Preprint]. 2024 Mar 7:2024.03.05.24303815. doi: 10.1101/2024.03.05.24303815. PubMed 38496628.
Backbone
  Vector backbone: pTwist-CMV-BetaGlobin-WPRE-Neo
  Backbone manufacturer: Twist
  Vector type: Mammalian Expression
Growth in bacteria
  Bacterial resistance: Ampicillin, 100 μg/mL
  Growth temperature: 37°C
  Growth strain: DH5alpha
  Copy number: High Copy
Gene/Insert
  Gene/Insert name: SARS-CoV-2 Spike G496S
  Species: Severe acute respiratory syndrome coronavirus 2
  Mutation: G496S
  Entrez Gene: S (a.k.a. GU280_gp02, spike glycoprotein)
  Promoter: CAG
  Cloning method: Ligation Independent Cloning
Terms and licenses: Academic/Nonprofit Terms; Industry Terms: Not Available to Industry
Depositor comments: Please visit https://www.medrxiv.org/content/10.1101/2024.03.05.24303815v1 for medRxiv preprint.
How to cite: pTwist-SARS-CoV-2 Spike-deltaC18 G496S (TCA) was a gift from Alejandro Balazs (Addgene plasmid # 212474 ; http://n2t.net/addgene:212474 ; RRID:Addgene_212474)
