[The description below was written by a language model from this plasmid's Addgene catalogue record and pLannotate feature annotations shown in this document.]
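Description:
pTwist-SARS-CoV-2 Spike-deltaC18 G496S (TCA) is a mammalian expression plasmid built on the Twist pTwist-CMV-BetaGlobin-WPRE-Neo backbone. It encodes the SARS-CoV-2 spike glycoprotein carrying the single substitution G496S. The "(TCA)" in the name presumably indicates the codon used for the serine, although the record does not say so. The name also indicates an 18-residue truncation of the spike C-terminal cytoplasmic tail. This modification is commonly used to improve spike incorporation into pseudotyped particles, and the annotated 3,765 nt reading frame is consistent with a slightly shortened spike. The plasmid is about 10.5 kb. It replicates in E. coli from a high-copy ColE1/pUC-type origin and is selected with ampicillin through the AmpR β-lactamase gene.

The catalogue lists the promoter as CAG, whereas the backbone name and the feature table point to CMV elements. The table shows a CMV immediate-early enhancer and CMV promoter sequences, followed by a truncated human β-globin intron just upstream of the spike coding sequence. The intron promotes splicing-enhanced expression. Downstream of the coding sequence, a WPRE boosts transcript stability and export, and an SV40 polyadenylation signal is annotated after it, though in the reverse orientation. The expression unit is bracketed by short β-globin insulator elements and by bacterial and T7 terminators that limit read-through. A separate cassette of SV40 early promoter, neo and bGH poly(A) would allow G418 selection in mammalian cells.

The stated purpose is pseudovirus production. The plasmid supplies the mutant spike as the envelope protein, and the cited work concerns SARS-CoV-2 escape from mRNA vaccine-induced antibody responses.
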