Features (pLannotate 1.2.2; 21 found; start..end, strand, type, name):
      1..3765    +  CDS            S: SPIKE_SARS2 - Experimental evidence at protein level: Swiss-Prot protein existence level 1. [Spike glycoprotein]: May down-regulate host tetherin (BST2) by lysosomal degradation, thereby counteracting its antiviral activity. From Severe acute respiratory syndrome coronavirus 2 (2019-nCoV) (SARS-CoV-2).
   3839..4427    +  misc_feature   WPRE: woodchuck hepatitis virus posttranscriptional regulatory element
   4480..4601    -  polyA_signal   SV40 poly(A) signal: SV40 polyadenylation signal
   4624..4693    -  CDS            large T antigen (fragment): large T antigen from SV40 (simian virus 40)
   4716..4762    +  terminator     T7 terminator: transcription terminator for bacteriophage T7 RNA polymerase
   4792..4928    +  terminator     rrnG terminator: transcription terminator from the E. coli ribosomal RNA rrnG operon (Albrechtsen et al., 1991)
   4973..5044    +  misc_feature   3' β-globin insulator: insulator downstream of the human β-globin locus (Farrell et al., 2002)
   5089..5285    +  promoter       SV40 promoter: SV40 early promoter
   5299..6090    +  CDS            neo: KKA2_KLEPN - Also known as kan, nptII. Experimental evidence at protein level: Swiss-Prot protein existence level 1. Resistance to kanamycin, neomycin, paromomycin, ribostamycin, butirosin and gentamicin B. From Klebsiella pneumoniae.
   6104..6328    +  polyA_signal   bGH poly(A) signal: bovine growth hormone polyadenylation signal
   6524..7112    -  rep_origin     ori: high-copy-number ColE1/pMB1/pBR322/pUC origin of replication
   7284..7348    -  CDS            bla(M) (fragment): β-lactamase lacking the signal sequence; bla(M); allows cytosolic expression of β-lactamase
   7858..8718    +  CDS            AmpR: β-lactamase; bla; confers resistance to ampicillin, carbenicillin, and related antibiotics
   8731..8867    +  terminator     rrnG terminator: transcription terminator from the E. coli ribosomal RNA rrnG operon (Albrechtsen et al., 1991)
   9019..9090    +  misc_feature   5' β-globin insulator: insulator upstream of the human β-globin locus (Farrell et al., 2002)
   9095..9141    -  terminator     T7 terminator: transcription terminator for bacteriophage T7 RNA polymerase
   9159..9207    -  polyA_signal   poly(A) signal: synthetic polyadenylation signal
   9288..9591    +  enhancer       CMV enhancer: human cytomegalovirus immediate early enhancer
   9664..9681    -  promoter       CMV promoter (fragment): human cytomegalovirus (CMV) immediate early promoter
   9744..9795    +  promoter       CMVd2 promoter: truncated human cytomegalovirus (CMV) immediate early promoter that yields moderately reduced expression relative to the full-length promoter
   9929..10404   +  intron         β-globin intron: internally truncated intron from human β-globin
>Addgene plasmid #212474 | pTwist-SARS-CoV-2 Spike-deltaC18 G496S (TCA) | addgene full sequence | sequence record 432800 | Addgene NGS Result
ATGTTTGTGTTCCTCGTTCTCCTGCCCCTCGTTTCTTCCCAATGCGTGAACCTCACAACTAGAACGCAGC
TCCCACCCGCTTACACGAACTCTTTTACTCGTGGAGTATACTATCCCGATAAAGTCTTTAGGTCCAGTGT
CCTTCATTCTACTCAAGACCTTTTCCTGCCATTCTTCTCAAATGTCACCTGGTTCCATGCTATCCACGTT
TCTGGCACCAACGGAACTAAACGATTTGATAATCCCGTCTTGCCATTTAACGATGGCGTATACTTTGCCT
CAACGGAGAAGTCCAACATTATCCGGGGATGGATATTTGGCACCACCCTGGACTCCAAGACACAGTCTCT
CCTCATTGTGAACAACGCCACCAATGTCGTCATCAAAGTCTGTGAATTTCAATTTTGTAACGATCCCTTT
CTCGGGGTTTATTATCATAAGAATAACAAGTCTTGGATGGAGTCAGAGTTCCGCGTTTACAGTTCCGCTA
ACAACTGTACTTTTGAGTACGTTTCCCAACCATTTCTCATGGATCTTGAAGGGAAGCAAGGCAACTTCAA
GAATCTCCGCGAATTTGTGTTTAAGAATATAGACGGCTACTTCAAAATTTATAGCAAGCATACCCCGATA
AATCTGGTTCGGGATCTCCCTCAAGGCTTCTCCGCGTTGGAACCCCTCGTGGACTTGCCGATTGGCATCA
ACATCACCCGGTTCCAAACCCTTCTTGCCCTTCATCGAAGCTACCTCACGCCTGGCGACAGTAGTAGTGG
TTGGACAGCGGGCGCAGCAGCCTACTATGTGGGATATTTGCAACCACGCACCTTTCTTCTCAAATATAAC
GAAAACGGAACAATTACCGATGCCGTAGACTGTGCCCTCGATCCCCTGTCCGAAACTAAATGCACACTCA
AGTCCTTCACAGTTGAGAAAGGCATATACCAAACCAGTAACTTCCGCGTCCAACCCACCGAATCCATTGT
TCGATTCCCTAACATCACCAATTTGTGTCCTTTCGGTGAAGTATTTAATGCCACTCGATTTGCATCAGTT
TATGCCTGGAATCGCAAGCGAATATCAAATTGTGTTGCAGATTATAGTGTCCTGTATAATAGCGCATCAT
TCAGCACTTTTAAGTGTTATGGGGTCAGCCCTACGAAATTGAATGACTTGTGTTTTACCAACGTTTACGC
AGATTCTTTCGTCATACGCGGCGACGAAGTCCGACAGATTGCACCGGGGCAAACCGGAAAGATAGCAGAC
TATAATTATAAGTTGCCGGATGACTTCACCGGCTGCGTTATAGCATGGAACTCCAATAATCTCGATTCAA
AAGTCGGCGGCAACTATAATTATCTTTACCGCCTGTTTCGCAAGTCAAATCTGAAGCCCTTTGAACGTGA
CATCTCCACCGAAATTTATCAAGCTGGCAGCACCCCATGTAATGGAGTGGAAGGGTTTAACTGTTATTTT
CCCCTTCAATCATACTCATTTCAACCAACAAATGGGGTGGGCTATCAACCATATCGGGTGGTAGTCTTGA
GCTTTGAGCTGCTCCACGCACCGGCTACAGTTTGCGGACCGAAGAAAAGCACTAACCTGGTGAAGAATAA
ATGTGTGAACTTCAACTTTAATGGGCTCACCGGAACAGGGGTGCTGACAGAATCAAACAAGAAATTTCTC
CCTTTTCAACAATTTGGTAGAGACATTGCCGATACCACAGATGCCGTCCGCGATCCGCAAACACTGGAAA
TCCTCGATATAACACCCTGTAGCTTCGGCGGGGTCAGCGTGATAACTCCCGGAACGAACACATCCAACCA
AGTGGCTGTCCTGTATCAAGATGTCAACTGTACCGAAGTCCCTGTGGCGATACACGCCGACCAACTGACA
CCCACCTGGAGAGTCTACTCAACAGGTTCCAATGTCTTTCAAACTAGAGCGGGTTGTCTCATTGGCGCTG
AGCATGTCAATAATTCATACGAATGTGATATTCCTATTGGGGCAGGAATCTGTGCGTCTTATCAAACTCA
AACGAACTCACCACGGCGCGCTCGCTCAGTAGCCAGCCAGTCCATAATCGCCTATACCATGAGTCTCGGG
GCTGAGAACTCCGTGGCTTATTCAAACAATTCCATCGCAATCCCAACTAACTTTACCATTAGCGTTACCA
CGGAAATCTTGCCCGTCAGCATGACTAAGACGAGCGTAGACTGTACGATGTATATCTGTGGGGATTCCAC
CGAGTGTAGCAACCTCTTGCTTCAATACGGGTCTTTCTGTACTCAACTCAACCGAGCATTGACCGGAATT
GCGGTCGAACAAGACAAGAATACCCAAGAGGTGTTCGCACAAGTAAAGCAAATATACAAAACGCCGCCAA
TCAAAGATTTTGGCGGGTTTAATTTTAGCCAAATACTGCCAGACCCATCTAAGCCTTCAAAACGCAGCTT
TATCGAGGATCTGCTGTTCAACAAAGTTACGTTGGCTGACGCGGGTTTCATTAAGCAGTATGGGGATTGT
TTGGGAGACATTGCGGCCCGCGACCTTATCTGTGCTCAAAAATTCAATGGGTTGACAGTTCTGCCCCCTC
TGCTCACTGATGAGATGATTGCACAGTATACATCAGCATTGTTGGCAGGAACCATTACATCCGGCTGGAC
TTTTGGCGCGGGTGCGGCCCTTCAAATACCTTTCGCTATGCAAATGGCTTACAGATTCAATGGGATTGGT
GTCACGCAAAATGTATTGTATGAAAATCAGAAGCTGATCGCTAATCAATTTAACAGCGCGATTGGCAAGA
TCCAAGATTCACTGTCAAGCACAGCGTCCGCCCTCGGCAAACTCCAAGATGTTGTGAATCAAAACGCCCA
GGCCCTGAATACCCTCGTGAAGCAACTGAGTTCTAACTTCGGCGCAATCTCCAGCGTCCTCAACGACATA
TTGTCCAGACTTGATAAGGTGGAAGCCGAGGTGCAAATTGATCGGCTCATCACAGGCAGGCTCCAGTCAC
TCCAAACTTATGTGACACAACAGTTGATCCGGGCTGCTGAGATACGAGCAAGCGCCAACCTGGCCGCCAC
TAAAATGTCAGAGTGCGTGCTCGGGCAGTCCAAACGGGTTGACTTTTGTGGCAAGGGCTATCACTTGATG
TCCTTCCCCCAATCCGCCCCACATGGAGTGGTCTTTCTCCACGTCACTTATGTCCCTGCTCAAGAGAAGA
ACTTTACGACAGCTCCAGCAATCTGTCACGATGGCAAAGCGCACTTTCCCAGGGAAGGCGTTTTCGTCAG
TAATGGCACGCATTGGTTTGTGACCCAAAGGAATTTCTATGAACCCCAAATCATAACCACTGACAATACA
TTTGTCTCAGGCAACTGTGATGTGGTCATTGGGATCGTGAACAACACGGTATATGATCCCCTGCAACCCG
AGTTGGATAGCTTCAAAGAGGAATTGGATAAATACTTTAAGAATCATACTTCACCCGATGTTGATCTCGG
GGACATATCAGGAATAAATGCAAGTGTCGTCAACATTCAGAAAGAGATTGATCGCCTTAATGAGGTCGCC
AAGAACTTGAATGAATCTTTGATCGACTTGCAAGAACTGGGCAAATACGAACAATATATTAAATGGCCCT
GGTACATTTGGTTGGGCTTTATCGCCGGACTTATAGCTATCGTTATGGTCACAATTATGTTGTGCTGTAT
GACTAGCTGTTGTTCCTGCTTGAAAGGATGTTGCAGTTGCGGATCTTGTTGTAAATAAAGGATCCTCTAG
AAGTTGTCTCCTCCTGCACTGACTGACTGATACAATCGATTTCTGGATCCGCAGGCCTAATCAACCTCTG
GATTACAAAATTTGTGAAAGATTGACTGGTATTCTTAACTATGTTGCTCCTTTTACGCTATGTGGATACG
CTGCTTTAATGCCTTTGTATCATGCTATTGCTTCCCGTATGGCTTTCATTTTCTCCTCCTTGTATAAATC
CTGGTTGCTGTCTCTTTATGAGGAGTTGTGGCCCGTTGTCAGGCAACGTGGCGTGGTGTGCACTGTGTTT
GCTGACGCAACCCCCACTGGTTGGGGCATTGCCACCACCTGTCAGCTCCTTTCCGGGACTTTCGCTTTCC
CCCTCCCTATTGCCACGGCGGAACTCATCGCCGCCTGCCTTGCCCGCTGCTGGACAGGGGCTCGGCTGTT
GGGCACTGACAATTCCGTGGTGTTGTCGGGGAAGCTGACGTCCTTTCCATGGCTGCTCGCCTGTGTTGCC
ACCTGGATTCTGCGCGGGACGTCCTTCTGCTACGTCCCTTCGGCCCTCAATCCAGCGGACCTTCCTTCCC
GCGGCCTGCTGCCGGCTCTGCGGCCTCTTCCGCGTCTTCGCCTTCGCCCTCAGACGAGTCGGATCTCCCT
TTGGGCCGCCTCCCCGCCTGTCTAGCTTGACTGACTGAGATACAGCGTACCTTCAGCTCACAGACATGAT
AAGATACATTGATGAGTTTGGACAAACCACAACTAGAATGCAGTGAAAAAAATGCTTTATTTGTGAAATT
TGTGATGCTATTGCTTTATTTGTAACCATTATAAGCTGCAATAAACAAGTTAACAACAACAATTGCATTC
ATTTTATGTTTCAGGTTCAGGGGGAGGTGTGGGAGGTTTTTTAAAGCAAGTAAAACCTCTACAAATGTGG
TATTGGCCCATCTCTATCGGTATCGTAGCATAACCCCTTGGGGCCTCTAAACGGGTCTTGAGGGGTTTTT
TGTGCCCCTCGGGCCGGATTGCTATCTACCGGCATTGGCGCAGAAAAAAATGCCTGATGCGACGCTGCGC
GTCTTATACTCCCACATATGCCAGATTCAGCAACGGATACGGCTTCCCCAACTTGCCCACTTCCATACGT
GTCCTCCTTACCAGAAATTTATCCTTAAGGTCGTCAGCTATCCTGCAGGCGATCTCTCGATTTCGATCAA
GACATTCCTTTAATGGTCTTTTCTGGACACCACTAGGGGTCAGAAGTAGTTCATCAAACTTTCTTCCCTC
CCTAATCTCATTGGTTACCTTGGGCTATCGAAACTTAATTAAGCGATCTGCATCTCAATTAGTCAGCAAC
CATAGTCCCGCCCCTAACTCCGCCCATCCCGCCCCTAACTCCGCCCAGTTCCGCCCATTCTCCGCCCCAT
CGCTGACTAATTTTTTTTATTTATGCAGAGGCCGAGGCCGCCTCGGCCTCTGAGCTATTCCAGAAGTAGT
GAGGAGGCTTTTTTGGAGGCCTAGGCTTTTGCAAAGGAGGTAGCCAACATGATTGAACAAGATGGATTGC
ACGCAGGTTCTCCCGCCGCTTGGGTGGAGAGGCTATTCGGCTATGACTGGGCACAACAGACAATCGGCTG
CTCTGATGCCGCCGTGTTCCGGCTGTCAGCGCAGGGGCGCCCGGTTCTTTTTGTCAAGACCGACCTGTCC
GGTGCCCTGAATGAACTCCAGGACGAGGCAGCGCGGCTATCGTGGCTGGCCACGACGGGCGTTCCTTGCG
CAGCTGTGCTCGACGTTGTCACTGAAGCGGGAAGGGACTGGCTGCTATTGGGCGAAGTGCCGGGGCAGGA
TCTCCTGTCATCTCACCTTGCTCCTGCCGAGAAAGTATCCATCATGGCTGATGCAATGCGGCGGCTGCAT
ACGCTTGATCCGGCTACCTGCCCATTCGACCACCAAGCGAAACATCGCATCGAGCGAGCACGTACTCGGA
TGGAAGCCGGTCTTGTCGATCAGGATGATCTGGACGAAGAGCATCAGGGGCTCGCGCCAGCCGAACTGTT
CGCCAGGCTCAAGGCGCGGATGCCCGACGGCGAGGATCTCGTCGTGACCCACGGCGATGCCTGCTTGCCG
AATATCATGGTGGAAAATGGCCGCTTTTCTGGATTCATCGACTGTGGCCGGCTGGGTGTGGCGGACCGCT
ATCAGGACATAGCGTTGGCTACCCGTGATATTGCTGAAGAGCTTGGCGGCGAATGGGCTGACCGCTTCCT
CGTGCTTTACGGTATCGCCGCTCCCGATTCGCAGCGCATCGCCTTCTATCGCCTTCTTGACGAGTTCTTC
TAGTATGTAAGCCCTGTGCCTTCTAGTTGCCAGCCATCTGTTGTTTGCCCCTCCCCCGTGCCTTCCTTGA
CCCTGGAAGGTGCCACTCCCACTGTCCTTTCCTAATAAAATGAGGAAATTGCATCGCATTGTCTGAGTAG
GTGTCATTCTATTCTGGGGGGTGGGGTGGGGCAGGACAGCAAGGGGGAGGATTGGGAAGACAATAGCAGG
CATGCTGGGGATGCGGTGGGCTCTATGGTTAATTAACCAGTCAAGTCAGCTACTTGGCGAGATCGACTTG
TCTGGGTTTCGACTACGCTCAGAATTGCGTCAGTCAAGTTCGATCTGGTCCTTGCTATTGCACCCGTTCT
CCGATTACGAGTTTCATTTAAATCATGTGAGCAAAAGGCCAGCAAAAGGCCAGGAACCGTAAAAAGGCCG
CGTTGCTGGCGTTTTTCCATAGGCTCCGCCCCCCTGACGAGCATCACAAAAATCGACGCTCAAGTCAGAG
GTGGCGAAACCCGACAGGACTATAAAGATACCAGGCGTTTCCCCCTGGAAGCTCCCTCGTGCGCTCTCCT
GTTCCGACCCTGCCGCTTACCGGATACCTGTCCGCCTTTCTCCCTTCGGGAAGCGTGGCGCTTTCTCATA
GCTCACGCTGTAGGTATCTCAGTTCGGTGTAGGTCGTTCGCTCCAAGCTGGGCTGTGTGCACGAACCCCC
CGTTCAGCCCGACCGCTGCGCCTTATCCGGTAACTATCGTCTTGAGTCCAACCCGGTAAGACACGACTTA
TCGCCACTGGCAGCAGCCACTGGTAACAGGATTAGCAGAGCGAGGTATGTAGGCGGTGCTACAGAGTTCT
TGAAGTGGTGGCCTAACTACGGCTACACTAGAAGAACAGTATTTGGTATCTGCGCTCTGCTGAAGCCAGT
TACCTTCGGAAAAAGAGTTGGTAGCTCTTGATCCGGCAAACAAACCACCGCTGGTAGCGGTGGTTTTTTT
GTTTGCAAGCAGCAGATTACGCGCAGAAAAAAAGGATCTCAAGAAGATCCTTTGATCTTTTCTACGGGGT
CTGACGCTCAGTGGAACGAAAACTCACGTTAAGGGATTTTGGTCATGAGATTATCAAAAAGGATCTTCAC
CTAGATCCTTTTAAATTAAAAATGAAGTTTTAAATCAATCTAAAGTATATATGAGTAAACTTGGTCTGAC
AGTTACCAATGCTTAATCAGTGAGGCACCTATCTCAGCGATCTGTCTATTTCGTTCATCCATAGTTGCAT
TTAAATTTCCGAACTCTCCAAGGCCCTCGTCGGAAAATCTTCAAACCTTTCGTCCGATCCATCTTGCAGG
CTACCTCTCGAACGAACTATCGCAAGTCTCTTGGCCGGCCTTGCGCCTTGGCTATTGCTTGGCAGCGCCT
ATCGCCAGGTATTACTCCAATCCCGAATATCCGAGATCGGGATCACCCGAGAGAAGTTCAACCTACATCC
TCAATCCCGATCTATCCGAGATCCGAGGAATATCGAAATCGGGGCGCGCCTGGTGTACCGAGAACGATCC
TCTCAGTGCGAGTCTCGACGATCCATATCGTTGCTTGGCAGTCAGCCAGTCGGAATCCAGCTTGGGACCC
AGGAAGTCCAATCGTCAGATATTGTACTCAAGCCTGGTCACGGCAGCGTACCGATCTGTTTAAACCTAGA
TATTGATAGTCTGATCGGTCAACGTATAATCGAGTCCTAGCTTTTGCAAACATCTATCAAGAGACAGGAT
CAGCAGGAGGCTTTCGCATGAGTATTCAACATTTCCGTGTCGCCCTTATTCCCTTTTTTGCGGCATTTTG
CCTTCCTGTTTTTGCTCACCCAGAAACGCTGGTGAAAGTAAAAGATGCTGAAGATCAGTTGGGTGCGCGA
GTGGGTTACATCGAACTGGATCTCAACAGCGGTAAGATCCTTGAGAGTTTTCGCCCCGAAGAACGCTTTC
CAATGATGAGCACTTTTAAAGTTCTGCTATGTGGCGCGGTATTATCCCGTATTGACGCCGGGCAAGAGCA
ACTCGGTCGCCGCATACACTATTCTCAGAATGACTTGGTTGAGTATTCACCAGTCACAGAAAAGCATCTT
ACGGATGGCATGACAGTAAGAGAATTATGCAGTGCTGCCATAACCATGAGTGATAACACTGCGGCCAACT
TACTTCTGACAACGATTGGAGGACCGAAGGAGCTAACCGCTTTTTTGCACAACATGGGGGATCATGTAAC
TCGCCTTGATCGTTGGGAACCGGAGCTGAATGAAGCCATACCAAACGACGAGCGTGACACCACGATGCCT
GTAGCAATGGCAACAACCTTGCGTAAACTATTAACTGGCGAACTACTTACTCTAGCTTCCCGGCAACAGT
TGATAGACTGGATGGAGGCGGATAAAGTTGCAGGACCACTTCTGCGCTCGGCCCTTCCGGCTGGCTGGTT
TATTGCTGATAAATCTGGAGCCGGTGAGCGTGGGTCTCGCGGTATCATTGCAGCACTGGGGCCAGATGGT
AAGCCCTCCCGTATCGTAGTTATCTACACGACGGGGAGTCAGGCAACTATGGATGAACGAAATAGACAGA
TCGCTGAGATAGGTGCCTCACTGATTAAGCATTGGTAACCGATTCTAGGTGCATTGGCGCAGAAAAAAAT
GCCTGATGCGACGCTGCGCGTCTTATACTCCCACATATGCCAGATTCAGCAACGGATACGGCTTCCCCAA
CTTGCCCACTTCCATACGTGTCCTCCTTACCAGAAATTTATCCTTAAGATCCCGAATCGTTTAAACTCGA
CTCTGGCTCTATCGAATCTCCGTCGTTTCGAGCTTACGCGAACAGCCGTGGCGCTCATTTGCTCGTCGGG
CATCGAATCTCGTCAGCTATCGTCAGCTTACCTTTTTGGCAGCGATCGCGGCTCCCGACATCTTGGACCA
TTAGCTCCACAGGTATCTTCTTCCCTCTAGTGGTCATAACAGCAGCTTCAGCTACCTCTCAATTCAAAAA
ACCCCTCAAGACCCGTTTAGAGGCCCCAAGGGGTTATGCTATCAATCGTTGCGTTACACACACAAAAAAC
CAACACACATCCATCTTCGATGGATAGCGATTTTATTATCTAACTGCTGATCGAGTGTAGCCAGATCTAG
TAATCAATTACGGGGTCATTAGTTCATAGCCCATATATGGAGTTCCGCGTTACATAACTTACGGTAAATG
GCCCGCCTGGCTGACCGCCCAACGACCCCCGCCCATTGACGTCAATAATGACGTATGTTCCCATAGTAAC
GCCAATAGGGACTTTCCATTGACGTCAATGGGTGGAGTATTTACGGTAAACTGCCCACTTGGCAGTACAT
CAAGTGTATCATATGCCAAGTACGCCCCCTATTGACGTCAATGACGGTAAATGGCCCGCCTGGCATTATG
CCCAGTACATGACCTTATGGGACTTTCCTACTTGGCAGTACATCTACGTATTAGTCATCGCTATTACCAT
GCTGATGCGGTTTTGGCAGTACATCAATGGGCGTGGATAGCGGTTTGACTCACGGGGATTTCCAAGTCTC
CACCCCATTGACGTCAATGGGAGTTTGTTTTGGCACCAAAATCAACGGGACTTTCCAAAATGTCGTAACA
ACTCCGCCCCATTGACGCAAATGGGCGGTAGGCGTGTACGGTGGGAGGTCTATATAAGCAGAGCTGGTTT
AGTGAACCGTCAGATCGCCTGGAGACGCCATCCACGCTGTTTTGACCTCCATAGAAGACACCGGGACCGA
TCCAGCCTCCCCTCGAAGCTTACATGTGGTACCGAGCTCGGATCCTGAGAACTTCAGGGTGAGTCTATGG
GACCCTTGATGTTTTCTTTCCCCTTCTTTTCTATGGTTAAGTTCATGTCATAGGAAGGGGAGAAGTAACA
GGGTACACATATTGACCAAATCAGGGTAATTTTGCATTTGTAATTTTAAAAAATGCTTTCTTCTTTTAAT
ATACTTTTTTGTTTATCTTATTTCTAATACTTTCCCTAATCTCTTTCTTTCAGGGCAATAATGATACAAT
GTATCATGCCTCTTTGCACCATTCTAAAGAATAACAGTGATAATTTCTGGGTTAAGGCAATAGCAATATT
TCTGCATATAAATATTTCTGCATATAAATTGTAACTGATGTAAGAGGTTTCATATTGCTAATAGCAGCTA
CAATCCAGCTACCATTCTGCTTTTATTTTATGGTTGGGATAAGGCTGGATTATTCTGAGTCCAAGCTAGG
CCCTTTTGCTAATCATGTTCATACCTCTTATCTTCCTCCCACAGCTCCTGGGCAACGTGCTGGTCTGTGT
GCTGGCCCATCACTTTGGCAAAGGCGGCCGCC
